Addgene plasmid #232132: JDW 1391 (pME-V5-FOXF1-P2A-H2A-mCherry)
Purpose: A middle entry gateway clone containing V5 tagged human FOXF1 and an H2A tagged mCherry, separated by a P2A peptide cleavage sequence.
Depositing lab: Joshua Wythe. Depositing organization: University of Virginia. Publication: Defining the Transcriptional and Epigenetic Basis of Organotypic Endothelial Diversity in the Developing and Adult Mouse. Cantu Gutierrez ME, Hill MC, Largoza G, Martin JF, Wythe JD. bioRxiv 2021.11.15.468651 10.1101/2021.11.15.468651.
Backbone
  Vector backbone: pDONR 221
  Vector type: Gateway cloning
Growth in bacteria
  Bacterial resistance: Kanamycin, 50 μg/mL
  Growth temperature: 37°C
  Growth strain: NEB Stable
  Copy number: High Copy
Gene/Insert
  Gene/Insert name: FOXF1
  Species: H. sapiens (human)
  Entrez Gene: FOXF1 (a.k.a. FKHL5, ACDMPV, FREAC1, MGC105125)
  Tag / fusion protein: V5 (N terminal on insert)
  Cloning method: Other
Terms and licenses: Academic/Nonprofit Terms; Industry Terms: Not Available to Industry
How to cite: JDW 1391 (pME-V5-FOXF1-P2A-H2A-mCherry) was a gift from Joshua Wythe (Addgene plasmid # 232132 ; http://n2t.net/addgene:232132 ; RRID:Addgene_232132)
