[The description below was written by a language model from this plasmid's Addgene catalogue record and pLannotate feature annotations shown in this document.]
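Description:
JDW 1391 (pME-V5-FOXF1-P2A-H2A-mCherry) is a Gateway middle entry clone built on the pDONR 221 backbone, about 4.9 kb in the sequenced record. It is propagated in E. coli as a high-copy plasmid through a ColE1/pUC-type origin and is selected with kanamycin via an aminoglycoside phosphotransferase (KanR) gene. As is typical of pDONR-derived entry vectors, rrnB T1 and T2 transcription terminators sit upstream of the cloning region to insulate the insert from read-through transcription, and a T7 promoter lies just outside the downstream recombination site. The short lacI, lacZα and FLAG hits in the feature table are annotated only as fragments and appear to be backbone remnants or partial matches rather than functional parts.

The payload lies between attL1 and attL2, the sites used by LR Clonase to transfer the cassette into a destination vector. It encodes human FOXF1, a forkhead transcription factor, carrying an N-terminal V5 epitope tag according to the catalogue entry (the V5 tag and the P2A sequence are not individually called in the automated annotation, though gaps flanking the FOXF1 coding region could accommodate them). FOXF1 is followed by a P2A self-cleaving peptide and a histone H2A–mCherry fusion; the histone portion best matches an H2A.Z-type variant. Ribosomal skipping at P2A yields two separate proteins from one transcript, so cells expressing tagged FOXF1 are marked by chromatin-bound, nuclear red fluorescence. The entry clone carries no eukaryotic promoter or polyadenylation signal of its own; these are supplied by recombination with other Gateway components, allowing FOXF1 expression to be placed under a promoter of choice for gain-of-function studies. The associated publication concerns the transcriptional basis of endothelial diversity in the mouse.
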