Features (pLannotate 1.2.2; 13 found; start..end, strand, type, name):
    121..213     +  CDS            lacI (fragment): lac repressor; lacI; The lac repressor binds to the lac operator to inhibit transcription in E. coli. This inhibition can be relieved by adding lactose or isopropyl-β-D-thiogalactopyranoside (IPTG).
    268..295     -  terminator     rrnB T2 terminator: transcription terminator T2 from the E. coli rrnB gene
    427..470     +  terminator     rrnB T1 terminator: Escherichia coli rrnB; transcription terminator T1 from the E. coli rrnB gene
    517..553     -  CDS            lacZα (fragment): LacZα fragment of β-galactosidase; lacZ fragment
    569..668     +  protein_bind   attL1: mutant version of attL; recombination site for the Gateway® LR reaction LR Clonase™
    684..700     +  CDS            FLAG (fragment): FLAG® epitope tag, followed by an enterokinase cleavage site
    729..1862    +  CDS            FOXF1: FOXF1_HUMAN - Also known as FKHL5, FREAC1. Experimental evidence at transcript level: Swiss-Prot protein existence level 2. Probable transcription activator for a number of lung- specific genes. From Homo sapiens (Human).
   1935..2318    +  CDS            H2AZ2: H2AV_CHICK - Also known as H2AF. Experimental evidence at protein level: Swiss-Prot protein existence level 1. Variant histone H2A which replaces conventional H2A in a subset of nucleosomes. Nucleosomes wrap and compact DNA into chromatin, limiting DNA accessibility to the cellular machineries which require DNA as a template. Histones thereby play a central role in transcription regulation, DNA repair, DNA replication and chromosomal stability. DNA accessibility is regulated via a complex set of post- translational modifications of histones, also called histone code, and nucleosome remodeling.
   2325..3032    +  CDS            mCherry: mCherry is a basic (constitutively fluorescent) red fluorescent protein published in 2004, derived from Discosoma sp.. It is reported to be a very rapidly-maturing monomer with low acid sensitivity.
   3054..3152    -  protein_bind   attL2: mutant version of attL; recombination site for the Gateway® LR reaction LR Clonase™
   3170..3188    -  promoter       T7 promoter: promoter for bacteriophage T7 RNA polymerase
   3322..4131    +  CDS            KanR: aminoglycoside phosphotransferase; aph(3')-Ia; confers resistance to kanamycin in bacteria or G418 (Geneticin®) in eukaryotes
   4278..4866    +  rep_origin     ori: high-copy-number ColE1/pMB1/pBR322/pUC origin of replication
>Addgene plasmid #232132 | JDW 1391 (pME-V5-FOXF1-P2A-H2A-mCherry) | addgene full sequence | sequence record 462715 | Addgene NGS Result
CTTTCCTGCGTTATCCCCTGATTCTGTGGATAACCGTATTACCGCCTTTGAGTGAGCTGATACCGCTCGC
CGCAGCCGAACGACCGAGCGCAGCGAGTCAGTGAGCGAGGAAGCGGAAGAGCGCCCAATACGCAAACCGC
CTCTCCCCGCGCGTTGGCCGATTCATTAATGCAGCTGGCACGACAGGTTTCCCGACTGGAAAGCGGGCAG
TGAGCGCAACGCAATTAATACGCGTACCGCTAGCCAGGAAGAGTTTGTAGAAACGCAAAAAGGCCATCCG
TCAGGATGGCCTTCTGCTTAGTTTGATGCCTGGCAGTTTATGGCGGGCGTCCTGCCCGCCACCCTCCGGG
CCGTTGCTTCACAACGTTCAAATCCGCTCCCGGCGGATTTGTCCTACTCAGGAGAGCGTTCACCGACAAA
CAACAGATAAAACGAAAGGCCCAGTCTTCCGACTGAGCCTTTCGTTTTATTTGATGCCTGGCAGTTCCCT
ACTCTCGCGTTAACGCTAGCATGGATGTTTTCCCAGTCACGACGTTGTAAAACGACGGCCAGTCTTAAGC
TCGGGCCCCAAATAATGATTTTATTTTGACTGATAGTGACCTGTTCGTTGCAACAAATTGATGAGCAATG
CTTTTTTATAATGCCAACTTTGTACAAAAAAGCAGGCTGGATCCGCCACCATGGATTACAAGGACGACGA
CGATAAGGGATCCCATCGATTCGAATTCTCTTCGGCGCCCGAGAAGCAGCAGCCACCGCACGGCGGCGGC
GGCGGCGGCGGCGGGGGAGGCGGCGCGGCCATGGACCCCGCGTCGTCCGGCCCGTCCAAGGCCAAGAAGA
CCAACGCCGGCATCCGGCGCCCGGAGAAGCCGCCCTATTCCTACATCGCGCTCATCGTCATGGCCATCCA
GAGTTCACCCACCAAGCGCCTGACGCTGAGCGAGATCTACCAGTTCCTGCAGAGCCGCTTCCCCTTCTTC
CGGGGCTCCTACCAGGGCTGGAAGAACTCCGTGCGCCACAACCTCTCGCTCAACGAGTGCTTCATCAAGC
TACCCAAGGGCCTTGGGCGGCCCGGCAAGGGCCACTACTGGACCATCGACCCGGCCAGCGAGTTCATGTT
CGAGGAGGGCTCCTTTCGGCGGCGGCCGCGCGGCTTCCGAAGGAAATGCCAGGCGCTCAAGCCCATGTAC
AGCATGATGAACGGGCTCGGCTTCAACCACCTCCCGGACACCTACGGCTTCCAGGGCTCGGCCGGCGGCC
TCTCGTGCCCGCCCAACAGCCTGGCGCTGGAGGGCGGCCTGGGCATGATGAACGGCCACTTGCCGGGCAA
CGTGGACGGCATGGCCCTGCCCAGCCACTCGGTGCCCCACCTGCCTTCCAACGGCGGCCACTCGTACATG
GGCGGCTGCGGCGGCGCGGCGGCCGGCGAGTACCCGCACCACGACAGCTCGGTGCCCGCCTCCCCGCTGC
TGCCCACCGGCGCCGGTGGGGTCATGGAGCCGCACGCCGTCTACTCGGGCTCGGCGGCGGCCTGGCCGCC
CTCGGCGTCCGCGGCGCTCAACAGCGGCGCCTCTTATATCAAGCAGCAGCCCCTGTCCCCCTGTAACCCC
GCGGCCAACCCCCTGTCCGGCAGCCTCTCCACGCACTCCCTGGAGCAGCCGTATCTGCACCAGAACAGCC
ACAACGCCCCAGCCGAGCTGCAAGGCATCCCGCGGTATCACTCGCAGTCGCCCAGCATGTGTGACCGAAA
GGAGTTTGTCTTCTCTTTCAACGCCATGGCGTCCTCTTCCATGCACTCGGCCGGCGGGGGCTCCTACTAC
CACCAGCAGGTCACCTACCAAGACATCAAGCCTTGCGTGATGGGTACCGGAGCCACTAACTTCTCCCTGT
TGAAACAAGCAGGGGATGTCGAAGAGAATCCCGGGCCACCTAGGATGGCAGGTGGAAAAGCAGGTAAAGA
CAGTGGAAAAGCCAAGACGAAAGCCGTCTCCAGATCTCAGAGAGCTGGTCTGCAGTTCCCTGTAGGTCGT
ATCCACAGGCACCTGAAGACACGAACCACCAGCCATGGCCGTGTCGGAGCTACAGCTGCGGTTTACAGTG
CTGCTATCCTGGAGTATCTCACCGCTGAGGTGCTGGAGTTGGCTGGAAACGCTTCTAAGGATCTGAAGGT
GAAGCGAATCACTCCCAGACATTTACAGCTGGCCATCCGCGGAGACGAGGAGCTGGACTCGCTTATCAAG
GCCACCATTGCTGGAGGAGGAGTCATTCCTCACATCCACAAGTCTCTGATTGGTAAGAAGGGCCAGCAGA
AAACCGCAGGGGGGATGGTGAGCAAGGGCGAGGAGGACAACATGGCCATCATCAAGGAGTTCATGCGCTT
CAAGGTGCACATGGAGGGCTCCGTGAACGGCCACGAGTTCGAGATCGAGGGCGAGGGCGAGGGCCGCCCC
TACGAGGGCACCCAGACCGCCAAGCTGAAGGTGACCAAGGGCGGCCCCCTGCCCTTCGCCTGGGACATCC
TGTCCCCTCAGTTCATGTACGGCTCCAAGGCCTACGTGAAGCACCCCGCCGACATCCCCGACTACTTGAA
GCTGTCCTTCCCCGAGGGCTTCAAGTGGGAGCGCGTGATGAACTTCGAGGACGGCGGCGTGGTGACCGTG
ACCCAGGACTCCTCCCTGCAGGACGGCGAGTTCATCTACAAGGTGAAGCTGCGCGGCACCAACTTCCCCT
CCGACGGCCCCGTAATGCAGAAGAAGACCATGGGCTGGGAGGCCTCCTCCGAGCGGATGTACCCCGAGGA
CGGCGCCCTGAAGGGCGAGATCAAGCAGAGGCTGAAGCTGAAGGACGGCGGCCACTACGACGCCGAGGTC
AAGACCACCTACAAGGCCAAGAAGCCCGTGCAGCTGCCCGGCGCCTACAACGTCAACATCAAGCTGGACA
TCACCTCCCACAACGAGGACTACACCATCGTGGAACAGTACGAGCGCGCCGAGGGCCGCCACTCCACCGG
CGGCATGGACGAGCTGTACAAGTAATGATAGCTCGAGAGATCTCCCAGCTTTCTTGTACAAAGTTGGCAT
TATAAGAAAGCATTGCTTATCAATTTGTTGCAACGAACAGGTCACTATCAGTCAAAATAAAATCATTATT
TGCCATCCAGCTGATATCCCCTATAGTGAGTCGTATTACATGGTCATAGCTGTTTCCTGGCAGCTCTGGC
CCGTGTCTCAAAATCTCTGATGTTACATTGCACAAGATAAAAATATATCATCATGAACAATAAAACTGTC
TGCTTACATAAACAGTAATACAAGGGGTGTTATGAGCCATATTCAACGGGAAACGTCGAGGCCGCGATTA
AATTCCAACATGGATGCTGATTTATATGGGTATAAATGGGCTCGCGATAATGTCGGGCAATCAGGTGCGA
CAATCTATCGCTTGTATGGGAAGCCCGATGCGCCAGAGTTGTTTCTGAAACATGGCAAAGGTAGCGTTGC
CAATGATGTTACAGATGAGATGGTCAGACTAAACTGGCTGACGGAATTTATGCCTCTTCCGACCATCAAG
CATTTTATCCGTACTCCTGATGATGCATGGTTACTCACCACTGCGATCCCCGGAAAAACAGCATTCCAGG
TATTAGAAGAATATCCTGATTCAGGTGAAAATATTGTTGATGCGCTGGCAGTGTTCCTGCGCCGGTTGCA
TTCGATTCCTGTTTGTAATTGTCCTTTTAACAGCGATCGCGTATTTCGTCTCGCTCAGGCGCAATCACGA
ATGAATAACGGTTTGGTTGATGCGAGTGATTTTGATGACGAGCGTAATGGCTGGCCTGTTGAACAAGTCT
GGAAAGAAATGCATAAACTTTTGCCATTCTCACCGGATTCAGTCGTCACTCATGGTGATTTCTCACTTGA
TAACCTTATTTTTGACGAGGGGAAATTAATAGGTTGTATTGATGTTGGACGAGTCGGAATCGCAGACCGA
TACCAGGATCTTGCCATCCTATGGAACTGCCTCGGTGAGTTTTCTCCTTCATTACAGAAACGGCTTTTTC
AAAAATATGGTATTGATAATCCTGATATGAATAAATTGCAGTTTCATTTGATGCTCGATGAGTTTTTCTA
ATCAGAATTGGTTAATTGGTTGTAACACTGGCAGAGCATTACGCTGACTTGACGGGACGGCGCAAGCTCA
TGACCAAAATCCCTTAACGTGAGTTACGCGTCGTTCCACTGAGCGTCAGACCCCGTAGAAAAGATCAAAG
GATCTTCTTGAGATCCTTTTTTTCTGCGCGTAATCTGCTGCTTGCAAACAAAAAAACCACCGCTACCAGC
GGTGGTTTGTTTGCCGGATCAAGAGCTACCAACTCTTTTTCCGAAGGTAACTGGCTTCAGCAGAGCGCAG
ATACCAAATACTGTTCTTCTAGTGTAGCCGTAGTTAGGCCACCACTTCAAGAACTCTGTAGCACCGCCTA
CATACCTCGCTCTGCTAATCCTGTTACCAGTGGCTGCTGCCAGTGGCGATAAGTCGTGTCTTACCGGGTT
GGACTCAAGACGATAGTTACCGGATAAGGCGCAGCGGTCGGGCTGAACGGGGGGTTCGTGCACACAGCCC
AGCTTGGAGCGAACGACCTACACCGAACTGAGATACCTACAGCGTGAGCTATGAGAAAGCGCCACGCTTC
CCGAAGGGAGAAAGGCGGACAGGTATCCGGTAAGCGGCAGGGTCGGAACAGGAGAGCGCACGAGGGAGCT
TCCAGGGGGAAACGCCTGGTATCTTTATAGTCCTGTCGGGTTTCGCCACCTCTGACTTGAGCGTCGATTT
TTGTGATGCTCGTCAGGGGGGCGGAGCCTATGGAAAAACGCCAGCAACGCGGCCTTTTTACGGTTCCTGG
CCTTTTGCTGGCCTTTTGCTCACATGTT
